>Addgene plasmid #12482 | CFr | depositor partial sequence | sequence record 7324 | Author sequence
ATGGAACGCGTGCGCATCTCGATTACCGCTCGTACGAAAAAAGAAGCAGAAAAATTTGCCGCGATTTTGA
TTAAAGTTTTCGCCGAACTGGGTTATAATGATATTAACGTTACGTGGGACGGCGATACGGTGACAGTGGA
AGGACAGTTAGAGGGCGGTTCTCTCGAGCACCACCACCACCACCACTGA
